>Addgene plasmid #30530 | pCSCMV:tdTomato | addgene full sequence | sequence record 211638 | Addgene NGS Result
GCCAATTCAATATGGCGTATATGGACTCATGCCAATTCAATATGGTGGATCTGGACCTGTGCCAATTCAA
TATGGCGTATATGGACTCGTGCCAATTCAATATGGTGGATCTGGACCCCAGCCAATTCAATATGGCGGAC
TTGGCACCATGCCAATTCAATATGGCGGACCTGGCACTGTGCCAACTGGGGAGGGGTCTACTTGGCACGG
TGCCAAGTTTGAGGAGGGGTCTTGGCCCTGTGCCAAGTCCGCCATATTGAATTGGCATGGTGCCAATAAT
GGCGGCCATATTGGCTATATGCCAGGATCAATATATAGGCAATATCCAATATGGCCCTATGCCAATATGG
CTATTGGCCAGGTTCAATACTATGTATTGGCCCTATGCCATATAGTATTCCATATATGGGTTTTCCTATT
GACGTAGATAGCCCCTCCCAATGGGCGGTCCCATATACCATATATGGGGCTTCCTAATACCGCCCATAGC
CACTCCCCCATTGACGTCAATGGTCTCTATATATGGTCTTTCCTATTGACGTCATATGGGCGGTCCTATT
GACGTATATGGCGCCTCCCCCATTGACGTCAATTACGGTAAATGGCCCGCCTGGCTCAATGCCCATTGAC
GTCAATAGGACCACCCACCATTGACGTCAATGGGATGGCTCATTGCCCATTCATATCCGTTCTCACGCCC
CCTATTGACGTCAATGACGGTAAATGGCCCACTTGGCAGTACATCAATATCTATTAATAGTAACTTGGCA
AGTACATTACTATTGGAAGTACGCCAGGGTACATTGGCAGTACTCCCATTGACGTCAATGGCGGTAAATG
GCCCGCGATGGCTGCCAAGTACATCCCCATTGACGTCAATGGGGAGGGGCAATGACGCAAATGGGCGTTC
CATTGACGTAAATGGGCGGTAGGCGTGCCTAATGGGAGGTCTATATAAGCAATGCTCGTTTAGGGAACCG
CCATTCTGCCTGGGGACGTCGGAGCAAGCTTGATTTAGGTGACACTATAGAATACAAGCTACTTGTTCTT
TTTGCAGGATCCCGCCACCATGGTGAGCAAGGGCGAGGAGGTCATCAAAGAGTTCATGCGCTTCAAGGTG
CGCATGGAGGGCTCCATGAACGGCCACGAGTTCGAGATCGAGGGCGAGGGCGAGGGCCGCCCCTACGAGG
GCACCCAGACCGCCAAGCTGAAGGTGACCAAGGGCGGCCCCCTGCCCTTCGCCTGGGACATCCTGTCCCC
CCAGTTCATGTACGGCTCCAAGGCGTACGTGAAGCACCCCGCCGACATCCCCGATTACAAGAAGCTGTCC
TTCCCCGAGGGCTTCAAGTGGGAGCGCGTGATGAACTTCGAGGACGGCGGTCTGGTGACCGTGACCCAGG
ACTCCTCCCTGCAGGACGGCACGCTGATCTACAAGGTGAAGATGCGCGGCACCAACTTCCCCCCCGACGG
CCCCGTAATGCAGAAGAAGACCATGGGCTGGGAGGCCTCCACCGAGCGCCTGTACCCCCGCGACGGCGTG
CTGAAGGGCGAGATCCACCAGGCCCTGAAGCTGAAGGACGGCGGCCACTACCTGGTGGAGTTCAAGACCA
TCTACATGGCCAAGAAGCCCGTGCAACTGCCCGGCTACTACTACGTGGACACCAAGCTGGACATCACCTC
CCACAACGAGGACTACACCATCGTGGAACAGTACGAGCGCTCCGAGGGCCGCCACCACCTGTTCCTGGGG
CATGGCACCGGCAGCACCGGCAGCGGCAGCTCCGGCACCGCCTCCTCCGAGGACAACAACATGGCCGTCA
TCAAAGAGTTCATGCGCTTCAAGGTGCGCATGGAGGGCTCCATGAACGGCCACGAGTTCGAGATCGAGGG
CGAGGGCGAGGGCCGCCCCTACGAGGGCACCCAGACCGCCAAGCTGAAGGTGACCAAGGGCGGCCCCCTG
CCCTTCGCCTGGGACATCCTGTCCCCCCAGTTCATGTACGGCTCCAAGGCGTACGTGAAGCACCCCGCCG
ACATCCCCGATTACAAGAAGCTGTCCTTCCCCGAGGGCTTCAAGTGGGAGCGCGTGATGAACTTCGAGGA
CGGCGGTCTGGTGACCGTGACCCAGGACTCCTCCCTGCAGGACGGCACGCTGATCTACAAGGTGAAGATG
CGCGGCACCAACTTCCCCCCCGACGGCCCCGTAATGCAGAAGAAGACCATGGGCTGGGAGGCCTCCACCG
AGCGCCTGTACCCCCGCGACGGCGTGCTGAAGGGCGAGATCCACCAGGCCCTGAAGCTGAAGGACGGCGG
CCGCTACCTGGTGGAGTTCAAGACCATCTACATGGCCAAGAAGCCCGTGCAACTGCCCGGCTACTACTAC
GTGGACACCAAGCTGGACATCACCTCCCACAACGAGGACTACACCATCGTGGAACAGTACGAGCGCTCCG
AGGGCCGCCACCACCTGTTCCTGTACGGCATGGACGAGCTGTACAAGTAAGAATTCGATATCAAGCTTAT
CGATACCGTCGACCTCGAGCCTCTAGAACTATAGTGAGTCGTATTACGTAGATCCAGACATGATAAGATA
CATTGATGAGTTTGGACAAACCACAACTAGAATGCAGTGAAAAAAATGCTTTATTTGTGAAATTTGTGAT
GCTATTGCTTTATTTGTAACCATTATAAGCTGCAATAAACAAGTTAACAACAACAATTGCATTCATTTTA
TGTTTCAGGTTCAGGGGGAGGTGTGGGAGGTTTTTTAATTCGCGGCCGCGGCGCCAATGCATTGGGCCCG
GTACCCAGCTTTTGTTCCCTTTAGTGAGGGTTAATTGCGCGCTTGGCGTAATCATGGTCATAGCTGTTTC
CTGTGTGAAATTGTTATCCGCTCACAATTCCACACAACATACGAGCCGGGAGCATAAAGTGTAAAGCCTG
GGGTGCCTAATGAGTGAGCTAACTCACATTAATTGCGTTGCGCTCACTGCCCGCTTTCCAGTCGGGAAAC
CTGTCGTGCCAGCTGCATTAATGAATCGGCCAACGCGCGGGGAGAGGCGGTTTGCGTATTGGGCGCTCTT
CCGCTTCCTCGCTCACTGACTCGCTGCGCTCGGTCGTTCGGCTGCGGCGAGCGGTATCAGCTCACTCAAA
GGCGGTAATACGGTTATCCACAGAATCAGGGGATAACGCAGGAAAGAACATGTGAGCAAAAGGCCAGCAA
AAGGCCAGGAACCGTAAAAAGGCCGCGTTGCTGGCGTTTTTCCATAGGCTCCGCCCCCCTGACGAGCATC
ACAAAAATCGACGCTCAAGTCAGAGGTGGCGAAACCCGACAGGACTATAAAGATACCAGGCGTTTCCCCC
TGGAAGCTCCCTCGTGCGCTCTCCTGTTCCGACCCTGCCGCTTACCGGATACCTGTCCGCCTTTCTCCCT
TCGGGAAGCGTGGCGCTTTCTCATAGCTCACGCTGTAGGTATCTCAGTTCGGTGTAGGTCGTTCGCTCCA
AGCTGGGCTGTGTGCACGAACCCCCCGTTCAGCCCGACCGCTGCGCCTTATCCGGTAACTATCGTCTTGA
GTCCAACCCGGTAAGACACGACTTATCGCCACTGGCAGCAGCCACTGGTAACAGGATTAGCAGAGCGAGG
TATGTAGGCGGTGCTACAGAGTTCTTGAAGTGGTGGCCTAACTACGGCTACACTAGAAGAACAGTATTTG
GTATCTGCGCTCTGCTGAAGCCAGTTACCTTCGGAAAAAGAGTTGGTAGCTCTTGATCCGGCAAACAAAC
CACCGCTGGTAGCGGTGGTTTTTTTGTTTGCAAGCAGCAGATTACGCGCAGAAAAAAAGGATCTCAAGAA
GATCCTTTGATCTTTTCTACGGGGTCTGACGCTCAGTGGAACGAAAACTCACGTTAAGGGATTTTGGTCA
TGAGATTATCAAAAAGGATCTTCACCTAGATCCTTTTAAATTAAAAATGAAGTTTTAAATCAATCTAAAG
TATATATGAGTAAACTTGGTCTGACAGTTACCAATGCTTAATCAGTGAGGCACCTATCTCAGCGATCTGT
CTATTTCGTTCATCCATAGTTGCCTGACTCCCCGTCGTGTAGATAACTACGATACGGGAGGGCTTACCAT
CTGGCCCCAGTGCTGCAATGATACCGCGAGACCCACGCTCACCGGCTCCAGATTTATCAGCAATAAACCA
GCCAGCCGGAAGGGCCGAGCGCAGAAGTGGTCCTGCAACTTTATCCGCCTCCATCCAGTCTATTAATTGT
TGCCGGGAAGCTAGAGTAAGTAGTTCGCCAGTTAATAGTTTGCGCAACGTTGTTGCCATTGCTACAGGCA
TCGTGGTGTCACGCTCGTCGTTTGGTATGGCTTCATTCAGCTCCGGTTCCCAACGATCAAGGCGAGTTAC
ATGATCCCCCATGTTGTGCAAAAAAGCGGTTAGCTCCTTCGGTCCTCCGATCGTTGTCAGAAGTAAGTTG
GCCGCAGTGTTATCACTCATGGTTATGGCAGCACTGCATAATTCTCTTACTGTCATGCCATCCGTAAGAT
GCTTTTCTGTGACTGGTGAGTACTCAACCAAGTCATTCTGAGAATAGTGTATGCGGCGACCGAGTTGCTC
TTGCCCGGCGTCAATACGGGATAATACCGCGCCACATAGCAGAACTTTAAAAGTGCTCATCATTGGAAAA
CGTTCTTCGGGGCGAAAACTCTCAAGGATCTTACCGCTGTTGAGATCCAGTTCGATGTAACCCACTCGTG
CACCCAACTGATCTTCAGCATCTTTTACTTTCACCAGCGTTTCTGGGTGAGCAAAAACAGGAAGGCAAAA
TGCCGCAAAAAAGGGAATAAGGGCGACACGGAAATGTTGAATACTCATACTCTTCCTTTTTCAATATTAT
TGAAGCATTTATCAGGGTTATTGTCTCATGAGCGGATACATATTTGAATGTATTTAGAAAAATAAACAAA
TAGGGGTTCCGCGCACATTTCCCCGAAAAGTGCCACCTAAATTGTAAGCGTTAATATTTTGTTAAAATTC
GCGTTAAATTTTTGTTAAATCAGCTCATTTTTTAACCAATAGGCCGAAATCGGCAAAATCCCTTATAAAT
CAAAAGAATAGACCGAGATAGGGT
[37 nt withheld, positions 5135-5171]
AAAGAACGTGGACTCCAACGTCAAAGG
[49 nt withheld, positions 5199-5247]
T
[91 nt withheld, positions 5249-5339]
G
[124 nt withheld, positions 5341-5464]
CCCATTCGCCATTCAGGCTGCGCAACTGTTGGGAAGGGCGATCGGTGCGGGCCTCTTCGCTATTACGCCA
GTCGACC
Features (pLannotate 1.2.2; 16 found; start..end, strand, type, name):
      1..978     +  promoter       CMV IE94 promoter: enhancer/promoter region of simian cytomegalovirus major immediate early transcription unit IE94
   1013..1031    +  promoter       SP6 promoter: promoter for bacteriophage SP6 RNA polymerase
   1070..2499    +  CDS            tdTomato (fragment): tandem dimeric (pseudo-monomeric) derivative of DsRed (Shaner et al., 2004) mammalian codon-optimized
   2501..2539    +  misc_feature   MCS (fragment): pBluescript multiple cloning site
   2549..2566    -  promoter       T7 promoter (fragment): promoter for bacteriophage T7 RNA polymerase
   2571..2705    -  polyA_signal   SV40 poly(A) signal: SV40 polyadenylation signal
   2818..2836    -  promoter       T3 promoter: promoter for bacteriophage T3 RNA polymerase
   2881..2897    -  protein_bind   lac operator: The lac repressor binds to the lac operator to inhibit transcription in E. coli. This inhibition can be relieved by adding lactose or isopropyl-β-D-thiogalactopyranoside (IPTG). lac repressor encoded by lacI
   2905..2935    -  promoter       lac promoter: promoter for the E. coli lac operon
   2950..2971    -  protein_bind   CAP binding site: CAP binding activates transcription in the presence of cAMP. E. coli catabolite activator protein
   2984..3076    -  CDS            lacI (fragment): lac repressor; lacI; The lac repressor binds to the lac operator to inhibit transcription in E. coli. This inhibition can be relieved by adding lactose or isopropyl-β-D-thiogalactopyranoside (IPTG).
   3259..3847    -  rep_origin     ori: high-copy-number ColE1/pMB1/pBR322/pUC origin of replication
   4018..4878    -  CDS            AmpR: β-lactamase; bla; confers resistance to ampicillin, carbenicillin, and related antibiotics
   4879..4983    -  promoter       AmpR promoter: bla
   5036..5464    -  rep_origin     f1 ori (sequence partly withheld): f1 bacteriophage origin of replication; arrow indicates direction of (+) strand synthesis
   5469..5535    -  CDS            lacZα (fragment): LacZα fragment of β-galactosidase; lacZ fragment
