[The description below was written by a language model from this plasmid's Addgene catalogue record and pLannotate feature annotations shown in this document.]
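Description:
pCSCMV:tdTomato is a mammalian expression plasmid built on the pCSGFP2 backbone (a pCS2-type vector), in which the red fluorescent protein tdTomato has been cloned between BamHI and XhoI sites that both remain intact. The sequenced record is about 5.5 kb. In bacteria it is maintained at high copy through a ColE1/pUC-type origin and selected with ampicillin via the β-lactamase gene. An f1 phage origin and remnants of the lac promoter/operator, lacI and lacZα regions are carried over from the parental cloning vector and play no part in expression.

The expression cassette is driven by the simian cytomegalovirus IE94 enhancer/promoter, a strong and broadly active promoter, followed by the tdTomato coding sequence of roughly 1.4 kb, a short polylinker remnant and an SV40 polyadenylation signal. tdTomato is a mammalian codon-optimised tandem dimer derived from DsRed that behaves as a pseudo-monomer. An SP6 promoter lies between the CMV promoter and the coding sequence, which in this vector family allows in vitro synthesis of sense RNA. T7 (partial) and T3 promoters sit downstream in the opposite orientation.

The stated purpose is ubiquitous CMV-driven expression of tdTomato, and the associated publication concerns red fluorescent Xenopus laevis used for grafting analysis. The record flags discrepancies between the depositor's assembled sequence and the repository's quality-control sequence. One is a substitution between arginine and histidine at position 415, in the downstream dimer unit of tdTomato. The catalogue field and the depositor comment give its direction inconsistently, and the comment warns that it may affect tdTomato expression.
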