Addgene plasmid #30530: pCSCMV:tdTomato
Purpose: mammalian expression of tdTomato controlled by the ubiquitously active CMV promoter.
Depositing lab: Gerhart Ryffel. Depositing organization: Universitaetsklinikum Essen. Publication: Red fluorescent Xenopus laevis: a new tool for grafting analysis. Waldner C, Roose M, Ryffel GU. BMC Dev Biol. 2009 Jun 23;9:37. doi: 10.1186/1471-213X-9-37. PubMed 19549299.
Backbone
  Vector backbone: pCSGFP2
  Backbone size w/o insert (bp): 4100
  Vector type: Mammalian Expression
Growth in bacteria
  Bacterial resistance: Ampicillin, 100 μg/mL
  Growth temperature: 37°C
  Growth strain: DH5alpha
  Copy number: High Copy
Gene/Insert
  Gene/Insert name: tdTomato
  Species: synthetic
  Insert size (bp): 1431
  Mutation: R415H
  GenBank ID: AY678269
  Cloning method: Restriction Enzyme; 5′ cloning site BamHI (not destroyed); 3′ cloning site XhoI (not destroyed)
  Sequencing primers: 5′ n/a
Terms and licenses: Academic/Nonprofit Terms; Industry Terms: Not Available to Industry
Depositor comments: Please note that there are some discrepancies between Addgene's quality control sequence and the assembled sequence from the depositor, including a H415R mutation in the downstream dimer component of tdTomato. This mutation may impact tdTomato expression.
How to cite: pCSCMV:tdTomato was a gift from Gerhart Ryffel (Addgene plasmid # 30530 ; http://n2t.net/addgene:30530 ; RRID:Addgene_30530)
