>Addgene plasmid #30530 | pCSCMV:tdTomato | addgene partial sequence | sequence record 80515 | lac_promoter
GAATTGTGAGCGGATAACAATTTCACACAGGAAACAGCTATGACCATGATTACGCCAAGCGCGCAATTAA
CCCTCACTAAAGGGAACAAAAGCTGGGTACCGGGCCCAATGCATTGGCGCCGCGGCCGCGAATTAAAAAA
CCTCCCACACCTCCCCCTGAACCTGAAACATAAAATGAATGCAATTGTTGTTGTTAACTTGTTTATTGCA
GCTTATAATGGTTACAAATAAAGCAATAGCATCACAAATTTCACAAATAAAGCATTTTTTTCACTGCATT
CTAGTTGTGGTTTGTCCAAACTCATCAATGTATCTTATCATGTCTGGATCTACGTAATACGACTCACTAT
AGTTCTAGAGGCTCGAGGTCGACGGTATCGATAAGCTTGATATCGAATTCTTACTTGTACAGCTCGTCCA
TGCCGTACAGGAACAGGTGGTGGCGGCCCTCGGAGCGCTCGTACTGTTCCACGATGGTGTAGTCCTCGTT
GTGGGAGGTGATGTCCAGCTTGGTGTCCACGTAGTAGTAGCCGGGCAGTTGCACGGGCTTCTTGGCCATG
TAGATGGTCTTGAACTCCACCAGGTAGCGGCCGCCGTCCTTCAGCTTCAGGGCCTGGTGGATCTCGCCCT
TCAGCACGCCGTCGCGGGGGTACAGGCGCTCGGTGGAGGCCTCCCAGCCCATGGTCTTCTTCTGCATTAC
GGGGCCGTCGGGGGGGAAGTTGGTGCCGCGCATCTTCACCTTGTAGATCAGCGTGCCGTCCTGCAGGGAG
GAGTCCTGGGTCACGGTCACCAGACCGCCGTCCTCGAAGTTCATCACGCGCTCCCACTTGAAGCCCTCGG
GGAAGGACAGCTTCTTGTAATCGGGGATGTCGGCGGGGTGCTTCACGTACGCCTTGGAGCCGTACATGAA
CTGGGGGGACAGGATGTCCCAGGCGAAGGGCAGGGGGCCGCCCTTGGTCACCTTCAGCTTGGCGGTCTGG
GTGCCCTCGTAGGGGCGGCCC
