>Addgene plasmid #30530 | pCSCMV:tdTomato | addgene partial sequence | sequence record 80518 | EBV-rev 5'-GTGGTTTGTCCAAACTCATC-3'
TGTCTGGATCTACGTAATACGACTCACTATAGTTCTAGAGGCTCGAGGTCGACGGTATCGATAAGCTTGA
TATCGAATTCTTACTTGTACAGCTCGTCCATGCCGTACAGGAACAGGTGGTGGCGGCCCTCGGAGCGCTC
GTACTGTTCCACGATGGTGTAGTCCTCGTTGTGGGAGGTGATGTCCAGCTTGGTGTCCACGTAGTAGTAG
CCGGGCAGTTGCACGGGCTTCTTGGCCATGTAGATGGTCTTGAACTCCACCAGGTAGCGGCCGCCGTCCT
TCAGCTTCAGGGCCTGGTGGATCTCGCCCTTCAGCACGCCGTCGCGGGGGTACAGGCGCTCGGTGGAGGC
CTCCCAGCCCATGGTCTTCTTCTGCATTACGGGGCCGTCGGGGGGGAAGTTGGTGCCGCGCATCTTCACC
TTGTAGATCAGCGTGCCGTCCTGCAGGGAGGAGTCCTGGGTCACGGTCACCAGACCGCCGTCCTCGAAGT
TCATCACGCGCTCCCACTTGAAGCCCTCGGGGAAGGACAGCTTCTTGTAATCGGGGATGTCGGCGGGGTG
CTTCACGTACGCCTTGGAGCCGTACATGAACTGGGGGGACAGGATGTCCCAGGCGAAGGGCAGGGGGCCG
CCCTTGGTCACCTTCAGCTTGGCGGTCTGGGTGCCCTCGTAGGGGCGGCCCTCGCCCTCGCCCTCGATCT
CGAACTCGTGGCCGTTCATGGAGCCCTCCATGCGCACCTTGAAGCGCATGAACTCTTTGATGACGGCCAT
GTTGTTGTCCTCGGAGGAGGCGGTGCCGGAGCTGCCGCTGCCGGTGCTGCCGGTGCCATGCCCCAGGAAC
AGGTGGTGGCGGCCCTCGGAGCGCTCGTACTGTTCCACGATGGTGTAGTCCTCGTTGTGGGAGGTGATGT
CCAGCTTGGTGTCCACGTAGTAGTAGCCGGGCAGTTGCACGGGCTTCTTGGCCATGTAGATGGTCTTGAA
CTCCACCAG
