>Addgene plasmid #30530 | pCSCMV:tdTomato | addgene partial sequence | sequence record 101111 | CMV-F 5'-CGCAAATGGGCGGTAGGCGTG-3'
CTATATAAGCAATGCTCGTTTAGGGAACCGCCATTCTGCCTGGGGACGTCGGAGCAAGCTTGATTTAGGT
GACACTATAGAATACAAGCTACTTGTTCTTTTTGCAGGATCCCGCCACCATGGTGAGCAAGGGCGAGGAG
GTCATCAAAGAGTTCATGCGCTTCAAGGTGCGCATGGAGGGCTCCATGAACGGCCACGAGTTCGAGATCG
AGGGCGAGGGCGAGGGCCGCCCCTACGAGGGCACCCAGACCGCCAAGCTGAAGGTGACCAAGGGCGGCCC
CCTGCCCTTCGCCTGGGACATCCTGTCCCCCCAGTTCATGTACGGCTCCAAGGCGTACGTGAAGCACCCC
GCCGACATCCCCGATTACAAGAAGCTGTCCTTCCCCGAGGGCTTCAAGTGGGAGCGCGTGATGAACTTCG
AGGACGGCGGTCTGGTGACCGTGACCCAGGACTCCTCCCTGCAGGACGGCACGCTGATCTACAAGGTGAA
GATGCGCGGCACCAACTTCCCCCCCGACGGCCCCGTAATGCAGAAGAAGACCATGGGCTGGGAGGCCTCC
ACCGAGCGCCTGTACCCCCGCGACGGCGTGCTGAAGGGCGAGATCCACCAGGCCCTGAAGCTGAAGGACG
GCGGCCACTACCTGGTGGAGTTCAAGACCATCTACATGGCCAAGAAGCCCGTGCAACTGCCCGGCTACTA
CTACGTGGACACCAAGCTGGACATCACCTCCCACAACGAGGACTACACCATCGTGGAACAGTACGAGCGC
TCCGAGGGCCGCCACCACCTGTTCCTGGGGCATGGCACCGGCAGCACCGGCAGCGGCAGCTCCGGCACCG
CCTCCTCCGAGGACAACAACATGGCCGTCATCAAAGAGTTCATGCGCTTCAAGGTGCGCATGGAGGGCTC
CATGAACGGCCACGAGTTCGAGATCGAGGGCGAGGGCGAGGGCCGCCCC
