>Addgene plasmid #30530 | pCSCMV:tdTomato | addgene partial sequence | sequence record 101112 | pBR322ori-F 5'-GGGAAACGCCTGGTATCTTT-3'
GCCACCTCTGACTTGAGCGTCGATTTTTGTGATGCTCGTCAGGGGGGCGGAGCCTATGGAAAAACGCCAG
CAACGCGGCCTTTTTACGGTTCCTGGCCTTTTGCTGGCCTTTTGCTCACATGTTCTTTCCTGCGTTATCC
CCTGATTCTGTGGATAACCGTATTACCGCCTTTGAGTGAGCTGATACCGCTCGCCGCAGCCGAACGACCG
AGCGCAGCGAGTCAGTGAGCGAGGAAGCGGAAGAGCGCCCAATACGCAAACCGCCTCTCCCCGCGCGTTG
GCCGATTCATTAATGCAGCTGGCACGACAGGTTTCCCGACTGGAAAGCGGGCAGTGAGCGCAACGCAATT
AATGTGAGTTAGCTCACTCATTAGGCACCCCAGGCTTTACACTTTATGCTCCCGGCTCGTATGTTGTGTG
GAATTGTGAGCGGATAACAATTTCACACAGGAAACAGCTATGACCATGATTACGCCAAGCGCGCAATTAA
CCCTCACTAAAGGGAACAAAAGCTGGGTACCGGGCCCAATGCATTGGCGCCGCGGCCGCGAATTAAAAAA
CCTCCCACACCTCCCCCTGAACCTGAAACATAAAATGAATGCAATTGTTGTTGTTAACTTGTTTATTGCA
GCTTATAATGGTTACAAATAAAGCAATAGCATCACAAATTTCACAAATAAAGCATTTTTTTCACTGCATT
CTAGTTGTGGTTTGTCCAAACTCATCAATGTATCTTATCATGTCTGGATCTACGTAATACGACTCACTAT
AGTTCTAGAGGCTCGAGGTCGACGGTATCGATAAGCTTGATATCGAATTCTTACTTGTACAGCTCGTCCA
TGCCGTACAGGAACAGGTGGTGGCGGCCCTCGGAGCGCTCGTACTGTTCCACGATGGTGTAGTCCTCGTT
GTGGGAGGTGATGTCCAGCTTGGTGTCCACGTAGTAGTAGCCGGGCAGTTGCACGGGCTTCTTGGCCATG
TAGATGGTCTTGAACTCCACCAGGTAGCGGCCGCCGTCCTTCAGCTT
